>Addgene plasmid #72948 | pBP-lacZ | depositor full sequence | sequence record 133793 | Full Sequence
CCGTCTCATTAGCTGCAGTCCGGCAAAAAAGGGCAAGGTGTCACCACCCTGCCCTTTTTCTTTAAAACCG
AAAAGATTACTTCGCGTTATGCAGGCTTCCTCGCTCACTGACTCGCTGCGCTCGGTCGTTCGGCTGCGGC
GAGCGGTATCAGCTCACTCAAAGGCGGTAATACGGTTATCCACAGAATCAGGGGATAACGCAGGAAAGAA
CATGTGAGCAAAAGGCCAGCAAAAGGCCAGGAACCGTAAAAAGGCCGCGTTGCTGGCGTTTTTCCACAGG
CTCCGCCCCCCTGACGAGCATCACAAAAATCGACGCTCAAGTCAGAGGTGGCGAAACCCGACAGGACTAT
AAAGATACCAGGCGTTTCCCCCTGGAAGCTCCCTCGTGCGCTCTCCTGTTCCGACCCTGCCGCTTACCGG
ATACCTGTCCGCCTTTCTCCCTTCGGGAAGCGTGGCGCTTTCTCATAGCTCACGCTGTAGGTATCTCAGT
TCGGTGTAGGTCGTTCGCTCCAAGCTGGGCTGTGTGCACGAACCCCCCGTTCAGCCCGACCGCTGCGCCT
TATCCGGTAACTATCGTCTTGAGTCCAACCCGGTAAGACACGACTTATCGCCACTGGCAGCAGCCACTGG
TAACAGGATTAGCAGAGCGAGGTATGTAGGCGGTGCTACAGAGTTCTTGAAGTGGTGGCCTAACTACGGC
TACACTAGAAGAACAGTATTTGGTATCTGCGCTCTGCTGAAGCCAGTTACCTTCGGAAAAAGAGTTGGTA
GCTCTTGATCCGGCAAACAAACCACCGCTGGTAGCGGTGGTTTTTTTGTTTGCAAGCAGCAGATTACGCG
CAGAAAAAAAGGATCTCAAGAAGATCCTTTGATCTTTTCTACGGGGTCTGACGCTCAGTGGAACGAAAAC
TCACGTTAAGGGATTTTGGTCATGAGATTATCAAAAAGGATCTTCACCTAGATCCTTTTAAATTAAAAAT
GAAGTTTTAAATCAATCTAAAGTATATATGAGTAAACTTGGTCTGACAGCTCGAGGCTTGGATTCTCACC
AATAAAAAACGCCCGGCGGCAACCGAGCGTTCTGAACAAATCCAGATGGAGTTCTGAGGTCATTACTGGA
TCTATCAACAGGAGTCCAAGCGAGCTCGATATCAAATTACGCCCCGCCCTGCCACTCATCGCAGTACTGT
TGTAATTCATTAAGCATTCTGCCGACATGGAAGCCATCACAAACGGCATGATGAACCTGAATCGCCAGCG
GCATCAGCACCTTGTCGCCTTGCGTATAATATTTGCCCATGGTGAAAACGGGGGCGAAGAAGTTGTCCAT
ATTGGCCACGTTTAAATCAAAACTGGTGAAACTCACCCAGGGATTGGCTGACACGAAAAACATATTCTCA
ATAAACCCTTTAGGGAAATAGGCCAGGTTTTCACCGTAACACGCCACATCTTGCGAATATATGTGTAGAA
ACTGCCGGAAATCGTCGTGGTATTCACTCCAGAGCGATGAAAACGTTTCAGTTTGCTCATGGAAAACGGT
GTAACAAGGGTGAACACTATCCCATATCACCAGCTCACCGTCTTTCATTGCCATACGAAATTCCGGATGA
GCATTCATCAGGCGGGCAAGAATGTGAATAAAGGCCGGATAAAACTTGTGCTTATTTTTCTTTACGGTCT
TTAAAAAGGCCGTAATATCCAGCTGAACGGTCTGGTTATAGGTACATTGAGCAACTGACTGAAATGCCTC
AAAATGTTCTTTACGATGCCATTGGGATATATCAACGGTGGTATATCCAGTGATTTTTTTCTCCATTTTA
GCTTCCTTAGCTCCTGAAAATCTCGATAACTCAAAAAATACGCCCGGTAGTGATCTTATTTCATTATGGT
GAAAGTTGGAACCTCTTACGTGCCCGATCAACTCGAGTGCCACCTGACGTCTAAGAAACCATTATTATCA
TGACATTAACCTATAAAAATAGGCGTATCACGAGGCAGAATTTCAGATAAAAAAAATCCTTAGCTTTCGC
TAAGGATGATTTCTGGAATTCGCGGCCGCTTCTAGAATCTAGAGACGCATATGTTGTGAGCGGATAACAA
TTTCACACAGGAAACAGCTATGACCATGGTACAAAGAGGAGAAAGGACATGGGTGACCCGAAACTGCTGC
TGGAAGTTCCGCACGCTATCTCTTCTTCTCCGGGTAACTCTCTGGCTGTTGTTCTGCAACGTCGTGACTG
GGAAAACCCGGGTGTTACCCAGCTGAACCGTCTGGCTGCTCACCCGCCGTTCGCTTCTTGGCGTAACTCT
GAAGAAGCTCGTACCGACCGTCCGTCCCAGCAGCTGCGTTCTCTGATCCGTCTGCTGACCAAACCGGAAC
GTAAACTGTCTTGGCTGCTGCCGCCGCTGTCTAACAACTAACGCAAAAAACCCCGCCCCTGACAGGGCGG
GGTTTTTTCGCACTAGTGGATCCGCATG
Features (pLannotate 1.2.2; 9 found; start..end, strand, type, name):
     19..76      +  terminator     his operon terminator: This putative transcriptin terminator from the E. coli his operon has a 2-bp deletion introduced during synthesis. Its efficiency has not been determined.
    271..859     -  rep_origin     ori: high-copy-number ColE1/pMB1/pBR322/pUC origin of replication
   1042..1136    -  terminator     lambda t0 terminator: transcription terminator from phage lambda
   1160..1816    -  CDS            cat: CAT_ECOLX - Experimental evidence at protein level: Swiss-Prot protein existence level 1. This enzyme is an effector of chloramphenicol resistance in bacteria. From Escherichia coli. This protein is used as a marker in many commonly used cloning vectors, such as pACYC184.
   1817..1914    -  promoter       cat promoter: promoter of the E. coli cat gene encoding chloramphenicol acetyltransferase
   2000..2043    -  terminator     bacterial terminator: putative bacterial transcription terminator
   2046..2065    +  misc_feature   BioBrick prefix: BioBrick prefix for parts that start with "ATG"
   2084..2100    +  protein_bind   lac operator: The lac repressor binds to the lac operator to inhibit transcription in E. coli. This inhibition can be relieved by adding lactose or isopropyl-β-D-thiogalactopyranoside (IPTG). lac repressor encoded by lacI
   2206..2406    +  CDS            lacZ (fragment): BGAL_ECOLI - Experimental evidence at protein level: Swiss-Prot protein existence level 1. From Escherichia coli (strain K12).
