[The description below was written by a language model from this plasmid's Addgene catalogue record and pLannotate feature annotations shown in this document.]
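Description:
pBP-lacZ is the Level 0 entry vector of the EcoFlex MoClo kit for E. coli synthetic biology, built on the iGEM pSB1C3 backbone. It is a small (about 2.5 kb) bacterial cloning plasmid that replicates from a high-copy ColE1/pUC-type origin and is selected with chloramphenicol through a cat gene driven by its native promoter and followed by the lambda t0 terminator. The cat coding sequence carries a silent C435G change that removes an internal BsmBI site, which keeps the backbone compatible with the Type IIS enzymes used in Golden Gate/MoClo assembly. Additional terminators (a his operon terminator and a putative bacterial terminator) flank the cloning region and insulate it from transcription in the rest of the plasmid.

The payload is a placeholder LacZalpha fragment, annotated as a short lacZ coding segment preceded by a lac operator and sitting just downstream of a BioBrick prefix. A lac promoter is not separately annotated in the feature table. According to the record, new bioparts are introduced as annealed oligos or PCR products by NdeI/SphI cloning, with the incoming fragment carrying internal BsaI sites at its 5' and 3' ends. The stored part can then be released by BsaI for higher-level assembly. Replacement of the LacZalpha fragment would typically allow blue/white discrimination of recombinant clones in an alpha-complementing host, although the record does not describe the screening scheme explicitly. The exact cloning sites are listed as unknown in the insert fields.

The vector is used to domesticate and store standardised parts for hierarchical assembly in the EcoFlex system.
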