Addgene plasmid #72948: pBP-lacZ
Purpose: Entry vector for Bioparts - Oligo anneal or PCR with internal BsaI sites at 5' and 3' ends using NdeI/SphI cloning
Depositing lab: Paul Freemont. Depositing organization: Imperial College London. Publication: EcoFlex: A Multifunctional MoClo Kit for E. coli Synthetic Biology. Moore SJ, Lai HE, Kelwick RJ, Chee SM, Bell DJ, Polizzi KM, Freemont PS. ACS Synth Biol. 2016 May 2. 10.1021/acssynbio.6b00031 PubMed 27096716.
Backbone
  Vector backbone: pSB1C3
  Backbone manufacturer: iGEM
  Backbone size w/o insert (bp): 2478
  Vector type: Synthetic Biology
Growth in bacteria
  Bacterial resistance: Chloramphenicol, 25 μg/mL
  Growth temperature: 37°C
  Growth strain: JM109
  Copy number: High Copy
Gene/Insert
  Gene/Insert name: Level 0 - Bioparts (alt name: LacZalpha fragment)
  Species: Synthetic
  Mutation: CAT gene - C435G (nucleotide) - silent mutagenesis to remove BsmBI site
  Cloning method: Restriction Enzyme; 5′ cloning site Unknown (unknown if destroyed); 3′ cloning site Unknown (unknown if destroyed)
  Sequencing primers: 5′ VF2 (5' tgccacctgacgtctaagaa 3'); 3′ VR (5' attaccgcctttgagtgagc 3')
Terms and licenses: Academic/Nonprofit Terms; Industry Terms: Not Available to Industry
How to cite: pBP-lacZ was a gift from Paul Freemont (Addgene plasmid # 72948 ; http://n2t.net/addgene:72948 ; RRID:Addgene_72948)
