>Addgene plasmid #72948 | pBP-lacZ | addgene partial sequence | sequence record 140537 | RNAde-BB-1F 5'-tgccacctgacgtctaagaa-3'
GGCGTATCACGAGGCAGAATTTCAGATAAAAAAAATCCTTAGCTTTCGCTAAGGATGATTTCTGGAATTC
GCGGCCGCTTCTAGAATCTAGAGACGCATATGTTGTGAGCGGATAACAATTTCACACAGGAAACAGCTAT
GACCATGGTACAAAGAGGAGAAAGGACATGGGTGACCCGAAACTGCTGCTGGAAGTTCCGCACGCTATCT
CTTCTTCTCCGGGTAACTCTCTGGCTGTTGTTCTGCAACGTCGTGACTGGGAAAACCCGGGTGTTACCCA
GCTGAACCGTCTGGCTGCTCACCCGCCGTTCGCTTCTTGGCGTAACTCTGAAGAAGCTCGTACCGACCGT
CCGTCCCAGCAGCTGCGTTCTCTGATCCGTCTGCTGACCAAACCGGAACGTAAACTGTCTTGGCTGCTGC
CGCCGCTGTCTAACAACTAACGCAAAAAACCCCGCCCCTGACAGGGCGGGGTTTTTTCGCACTAGTGGAT
CCGCATGCCGTCTCATTAGCTGCAGTCCGGCAAAAAAGGGCAAGGTGTCACCACCCTGCCCTTTTTCTTT
AAAACCGAAAAGATTACTTCGCGTTATGCAGGCTTCCTCGCTCACTGACTCGCTGCGCTCGGTCGTTCGG
CTGCGGCGAGCGGTATCAGCTCACTCAAAGGCGGTAATACGGTTATCCACAGAATCAGGGGATAACGCAG
GAAAGAACATGTGAGCAAAAGGCCAGCAAAAGGCCAGGAACCGTAAAAAGGCCGCGTTGCTGGCGTTTTT
CCACAGGCTCCGCCCCCCTGACGAGCATCACAAAAATCGACGCTCAAGTCAGAGGTGGCGAAACCCGACA
GGACTATAAAGATACCAGGCGTTTCC
